Addgene plasmid #211124: pBiT3.1-N_GEMIN5:1-739
Purpose: Mammalian expression of human GEMIN5 fragment M1 to A739. N-terminal HiBiT tag.
Depositing lab: Cheryl Arrowsmith. Depositing organization: University of Toronto. Publication: A Target Class Ligandability Evaluation of WD40 Repeat-Containing Proteins. Ackloo S, Li F, Szewczyk M, Seitova A, Loppnau P, Zeng H, Xu J, Ahmad S, Arnautova YA, Baghaie AJ, Beldar S, Bolotokova A, Centrella PA, Chau I, Clark MA, Cuozzo JW, Dehghani-Tafti S, Disch JS, Dong A, Dumas A, Feng JA, Ghiabi P, Gibson E, Gilmer J, Goldman B, Green SR, Guie MA, Guilinger JP, Harms N, Herasymenko O, Houliston S, Hutchinson A, Kearnes S, Keefe AD, Kimani SW, Kramer T, Kutera M, Kwak HA, Lento C, Li Y, Liu J, Loup J, Machado RAC, Mulhern CJ, Perveen S, Righetto GL, Riley P, Shrestha S, Sigel EA, Silva M, Sintchak MD, Slakman BL, Taylor RD, Thompson J, Torng W, Underkoffler C, von Rechenberg M, Walsh RT, Watson I, Wilson DJ, Wolf E, Yadav M, Yazdi AK, Zhang J, Zhang Y, Santhakumar V, Edwards AM, Barsyte-Lovejoy D, Schapira M, Brown PJ, Halabelian L, Arrowsmith CH. J Med Chem. 2025 Jan 23;68(2):1092-1112. doi: 10.1021/acs.jmedchem.4c02010. Epub 2024 Nov 4. PubMed 39495097.
Backbone
  Vector backbone: pBiT3.1-N
  Backbone manufacturer: Promega
  Vector type: Mammalian Expression
  Selectable markers: Neomycin (select with G418)
Growth in bacteria
  Bacterial resistance: Kanamycin, 50 μg/mL
  Growth temperature: 37°C
  Growth strain: DH5alpha
  Copy number: High Copy
Gene/Insert
  Gene/Insert name: Gemin5:M1-A739
  Species: H. sapiens (human)
  Insert size (bp): 2217
  Mutation: R682Q natural variant (VAR_033807)
  Entrez Gene: GEMIN5 (a.k.a. GEMIN-5, NEDCAM)
  Promoter: CMV
  Tag / fusion protein: MVSGWRLFKKISGSSGGSSG (N terminal on insert)
  Cloning method: Ligation Independent Cloning
  Sequencing primers: 5′ T7; 3′ TTGCTCAGCGGTGGCAGCAG
Resource information
  A portion of this plasmid was derived from a plasmid made by: Mammalian Gene Collection (BC113614)
Terms and licenses: Academic/Nonprofit Terms; Industry Terms: Not Available to Industry
Depositor comments: 5' Cloning Site: Xho1 (not destroyed), 3' Cloning Site: Xba1 (not destroyed).
How to cite: pBiT3.1-N_GEMIN5:1-739 was a gift from Cheryl Arrowsmith (Addgene plasmid # 211124 ; http://n2t.net/addgene:211124 ; RRID:Addgene_211124)
