[The description below was written by a language model from this plasmid's Addgene catalogue record and pLannotate feature annotations shown in this document.]
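Description:
pBiT3.1-N_GEMIN5:1-739 is a mammalian expression plasmid of about 6.5 kb, built on the Promega pBiT3.1-N backbone. It encodes an N-terminal fragment of human GEMIN5 (residues M1 to A739, a 2,217 bp insert) fused at its N terminus to the short HiBiT peptide through a flexible Gly/Ser linker. GEMIN5 is a WD40 repeat-containing component of the SMN complex, which assembles spliceosomal snRNPs. The cloned fragment carries the natural variant R682Q, was derived from a Mammalian Gene Collection cDNA clone, and was inserted by ligation-independent cloning between XhoI and XbaI sites that remain intact.

Transcription is driven by the CMV immediate-early enhancer and promoter, followed by a chimeric β-globin/immunoglobulin intron that improves mRNA processing. A T7 promoter sits just upstream of the open reading frame, and an SV40 polyadenylation signal terminates the transcript. The plasmid replicates in E. coli from a high-copy ColE1/pUC-type origin and is selected with kanamycin through a neo (nptII) gene driven by the bacterial EM7 promoter, with a loxP site lying just upstream.

The catalogue lists neomycin/G418 as the mammalian selectable marker. The feature table, however, shows no eukaryotic promoter directly in front of neo. It instead annotates a separate SV40 promoter-driven blasticidin S deaminase cassette with a synthetic poly(A) signal, so the two sources differ on the mammalian selection marker.

HiBiT complements the LgBiT partner to reconstitute NanoLuc luciferase activity, which allows luminescent detection and quantification of the tagged protein. The associated publication evaluates the ligandability of WD40 repeat proteins, which suggests use in cell-based luminescent assays of this kind, although the record does not describe a specific assay.
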