Features (pLannotate 1.2.2; 17 found; start..end, strand, type, name):
     24..105     -  polyA_signal   SV40 poly(A) signal: SV40 polyadenylation signal
    128..211     -  CDS            large T antigen (fragment): large T antigen from SV40 (simian virus 40)
    276..641     +  enhancer       CMV enhancer: human cytomegalovirus immediate early enhancer
    643..842     +  promoter       CMV promoter: human cytomegalovirus (CMV) immediate early promoter
    981..1113    +  intron         chimeric intron: chimera between introns from human β-globin and immunoglobulin heavy chain genes
   1157..1175    +  promoter       T7 promoter: promoter for bacteriophage T7 RNA polymerase
   1250..3466    +  CDS            GEMIN5 (fragment): GEMI5_HUMAN - Experimental evidence at protein level: Swiss-Prot protein existence level 1. Required for the assembly of the SMN complex that plays a catalyst role in the assembly of small nuclear ribonucleoproteins (snRNPs), the building blocks of the spliceosome (PubMed:16857593, PubMed:18984161, PubMed:20513430). Thereby, plays an important role in the splicing of cellular pre-mRNAs. Most spliceosomal snRNPs contain a common set of Sm proteins SNRPB, SNRPD1, SNRPD2, SNRPD3, SNRPE, SNRPF and SNRPG that assemble in a heptameric protein ring on the Sm site of the small nuclear RNA to form the
   3497..3515    +  misc_feature   MCS (fragment): pUC18/19 multiple cloning site
   3564..3685    -  polyA_signal   SV40 poly(A) signal: SV40 polyadenylation signal
   3708..3776    -  CDS            large T antigen (fragment): large T antigen from SV40 (simian virus 40)
   3800..3833    +  protein_bind   loxP: Cre-mediated recombination occurs in the 8-bp core sequence (GCATACAT). Cre recombinase
   3843..3890    +  promoter       EM7 promoter: synthetic bacterial promoter&nbsp
   3922..4713    +  CDS            neo: KKA2_KLEPN - Also known as kan, nptII. Experimental evidence at protein level: Swiss-Prot protein existence level 1. Resistance to kanamycin, neomycin, paromomycin, ribostamycin, butirosin and gentamicin B. From Klebsiella pneumoniae.
   4874..5462    -  rep_origin     ori: high-copy-number ColE1/pMB1/pBR322/pUC origin of replication
   5588..5636    -  polyA_signal   poly(A) signal: synthetic polyadenylation signal
   5660..6058    -  CDS            BSD: blasticidin S deaminase; Aspergillus terreus BSD; confers resistance to blasticidin
   6089..6446    -  promoter       SV40 promoter: SV40 enhancer and early promoter
>Addgene plasmid #211124 | pBiT3.1-N_GEMIN5:1-739 | addgene full sequence | sequence record 426007 | Addgene NGS Result
AAGACGCGTTAATTAAGACGTCGGCAGTGAAAAAAATGCTTTATTTGTGAAATTTGTGATGCTATTGCTT
TATTTGTAACCATTATAAGCTGCAATAAACAAGTTAACAACAACAATTGCATTCATTTTATGTTTCAGGT
TCAGGGGGAGGTGTGGGAGGTTTTTTAAAGCAAGTAAAACCTCTACAAATGTGGTATGGCTGATTATGAT
CCGCGGCCGCAATACGTCGACGTTATCAGCTGACTTCGTACGAGAGCCTAGGATTATGGCGCGCCACTAG
TTATTAATAGTAATCAATTACGGGGTCATTAGTTCATAGCCCATATATGGAGTTCCGCGTTACATAACTT
ACGGTAAATGGCCCGCCTGGCTGACCGCCCAACGACCCCCGCCCATTGACGTCAATAATGACGTATGTTC
CCATAGTAACGCCAATAGGGACTTTCCATTGACGTCAATGGGTGGAGTATTTACGGTAAACTGCCCACTT
GGCAGTACATCAAGTGTATCATATGCCAAGTCCGCCCCCTATTGACGTCAATGACGGTAAATGGCCCGCC
TGGCATTATGCCCAGTACATGACCTTACGGGACTTTCCTACTTGGCAGTACATCTACGTATTAGTCATCG
CTATTACCATGGTGATGCGGTTTTGGCAGTACACCAATGGGCGTGGATAGCGGTTTGACTCACGGGGATT
TCCAAGTCTCCACCCCATTGACGTCAATGGGAGTTTGTTTTGGCACCAAAATCAACGGGACTTTCCAAAA
TGTCGTAATAACCCCGCCCCGTTGACGCAAATGGGCGGTAGGCGTGTACGGTGGGAGGTCTATATAAGCA
GAGCTGGTTTAGTGAACCGTCAGATCACTAGAATCTTTATTGCGGTAGTTTATCACAGTTAAATTGCTAA
CGCAGTCAGTGCTTCTGACACAACAGTCTCGAACTTAAGCTGCAGAAGTTGGTCGTGAGGCACTGGGCAG
GTAAGTATCAAGGTTACAAGACAGGTTTAAGGAGACCAATAGAAACTGGGCTTGTCGAGACAGAGAAGAC
TCTTGCGTTTCTGATAGGCACCTATTGGTCTTACTGACATCCACTTTGCCTTTCTCTCCACAGGTGTCCA
CTCCCAGTTCAATTACAGCTCTTAAGGCTAGAGTATTAATACGACTCACTATAGGGGTTAGCGATCGCCA
TGGTGAGCGGCTGGCGGCTGTTCAAGAAGATTAGCGGGAGCTCCGGTGGCTCGAGCGGTATGGGGCAGGA
GCCGCGGACGCTGCCGCCCTCCCCCAACTGGTACTGCGCCCGCTGCAGCGATGCCGTGCCCGGGGGCCTC
TTTGGCTTCGCCGCGCGGACCTCCGTCTTCCTTGTCCGCGTGGGCCCGGGCGCAGGCGAGAGTCCAGGGA
CACCCCCGTTTCGAGTCATAGGAGAGTTGGTGGGACACACCGAAAGGGTCTCTGGCTTCACATTTTCTCA
TCACCCTGGTCAGTACAACCTCTGTGCCACCAGCTCCGACGATGGGACTGTGAAAATATGGGATGTAGAG
ACAAAAACAGTTGTGACAGAACATGCACTCCATCAGCATACGATATCAACATTACATTGGTCTCCTCGAG
TAAAGGACTTAATAGTATCTGGGGATGAAAAAGGAGTAGTTTTCTGTTACTGGTTTAACAGAAATGACAG
CCAGCACCTCTTTATAGAACCCAGGACAATTTTCTGTCTTACTTGTTCACCTCATCATGAAGATTTAGTA
GCCATTGGCTACAAGGATGGCATAGTGGTGATAATTGACATCAGTAAGAAAGGAGAAGTTATTCATAGGC
TTCGAGGCCATGATGATGAAATCCACTCCATAGCCTGGTGTCCCCTGCCTGGTGAAGATTGTTTATCTAT
AAACCAAGAGGAAACTTCAGAAGAAGCTGAAATTACCAACGGGAATGCTGTAGCACAAGCTCCAGTAACA
AAAGGTTGCTACTTAGCCACTGGAAGCAAAGATCAAACCATTCGAATCTGGAGCTGTTCTAGAGGCCGAG
GGGTGATGATTTTGAAATTGCCCTTTCTGAAGAGAAGAGGAGGGGGTATAGACCCAACTGTTAAAGAGCG
CCTTTGGTTGACACTCCATTGGCCCAGCAATCAACCAACACAGCTGGTATCTAGCTGTTTTGGAGGTGAA
CTGTTGCAATGGGATCTCACTCAATCTTGGAGACGGAAATACACCCTCTTCAGTGCCTCATCAGAAGGGC
AAAATCATTCAAGAATTGTGTTTAATTTATGTCCTTTACAAACAGAGGATGACAAACAGCTGTTACTTTC
TACATCAATGGATAGAGATGTAAAATGTTGGGACATAGCCACCTTGGAGTGCAGCTGGACCCTTCCTTCC
CTTGGTGGGTTTGCATACAGCCTGGCTTTCTCTTCTGTGGACATAGGCTCTTTGGCCATAGGTGTTGGGG
ATGGCATGATCCGTGTATGGAATACACTCTCCATAAAGAACAACTATGATGTGAAAAATTTTTGGCAAGG
CGTGAAGTCCAAGGTTACAGCGCTGTGCTGGCACCCAACCAAGGAAGGTTGCTTAGCTTTTGGAACTGAT
GATGGAAAAGTGGGATTGTATGACACCTACTCCAACAAGCCTCCACAGATTTCTAGCACATATCATAAGA
AGACTGTATATACGTTAGCCTGGGGGCCACCAGTACCCCCCATGTCACTTGGAGGAGAAGGAGACAGACC
TTCCCTTGCTTTATACAGCTGTGGAGGAGAAGGGATTGTCTTACAGCATAATCCCTGGAAGCTTAGTGGA
GAAGCCTTTGACATCAACAAACTCATCAGGGACACCAATTCAATCAAATACAAATTGCCTGTACACACAG
AGATAAGTTGGAAAGCAGATGGCAAAATCATGGCTCTTGGCAATGAAGATGGATCAATAGAAATATTTCA
GATTCCCAACCTGAAACTGATCTGTACTATCCAACAGCATCACAAGCTTGTGAATACCATTAGCTGGCAT
CATGAGCATGGCAGCCAGCCAGAATTGAGCTATCTGATGGCCTCTGGCTCCAACAATGCAGTCATTTACG
TGCACAACCTGAAGACTGTCATAGAGAGCAGCCCTGAGTCTCCAGTGACCATTACAGAGCCCTACCGGAC
CCTCTCAGGGCATACGGCCAAGATTACCAGTGTGGCGTGGAGCCCACATCATGATGGAAGGCTGGTATCT
GCTTCCTATGATGGTACAGCCCAGGTGTGGGATGCTCTCCGGGAAGAGCCCCTGTGCAATTTCCGAGGAC
ATCAAGGTCGACTGCTTTGTGTGGCATGGTCTCCTTTGGATCCAGACTGCATCTATTCAGGGGCAGATGA
CTTTTGTGTGCACAAGTGGCTCACTTCCATGCAAGATCATTCCCGGCCTCCTCAAGGCAAAAAAAGTATT
GAATTGGAGAAAAAACGGCTCTCTCAACCTAAGGCATAATCTAGAGGTCAAGCTTCGGGGGTTTAAACCT
GCAGGCATGCAAGCTGATTTGGCTGCTGCCACCGCTGAGCAAGGCCGCTTCGAGCAGACATGATAAGATA
CATTGATGAGTTTGGACAAACCACAACTAGAATGCAGTGAAAAAAATGCTTTATTTGTGAAATTTGTGAT
GCTATTGCTTTATTTGTAACCATTATAAGCTGCAATAAACAAGTTAACAACAACAATTGCATTCATTTTA
TGTTTCAGGTTCAGGGGGAGATGTGGGAGGTTTTTTTAAGCAAGTAAAACCTCTACAAATGTGGTAAAAT
CTTAATTAAGACTTCTAATATAACTTCGTATAGCATACATTATACGAAGTTATGGTTCCACTGTTGACAA
TTAATCATCGGCATAGTATATCGGCATAGTATAATACGACAAGGTGAGGAACTAAACCCAGGAGGCAGAT
CATGATTGAACAAGATGGATTGCACGCAGGTTCTCCGGCCGCTTGGGTGGAGAGGCTATTCGGCTATGAC
TGGGCACAACAGACAATCGGCTGCTCTGATGCCGCCGTGTTCCGGCTGTCAGCGCAGGGGCGCCCGGTTC
TTTTTGTCAAGACCGACCTGTCCGGTGCCCTGAATGAACTGCAGGACGAGGCAGCGCGGCTATCGTGGCT
GGCCACGACGGGCGTTCCTTGCGCAGCTGTGCTCGACGTTGTCACTGAAGCGGGAAGGGACTGGCTGCTA
TTGGGCGAAGTGCCGGGGCAGGATCTCCTGTCATCTCACCTTGCTCCTGCCGAGAAAGTATCCATCATGG
CTGATGCAATGCGGCGGCTGCATACGCTTGATCCGGCTACCTGCCCATTCGACCACCAAGCGAAACATCG
CATCGAGCGAGCACGTACTCGGATGGAAGCCGGTCTTGTCGATCAGGATGATCTGGACGAAGAGCATCAG
GGGCTCGCGCCAGCCGAACTGTTCGCCAGGCTCAAGGCGCGCATGCCCGACGGCGAGGATCTCGTCGTGA
CCCATGGCGATGCCTGCTTGCCGAATATCATGGTGGAAAATGGCCGCTTTTCTGGATTCATCGACTGTGG
CCGGCTGGGTGTGGCGGACCGCTATCAGGACATAGCGTTGGCTACCCGTGATATTGCTGAAGAGCTTGGC
GGCGAATGGGCTGACCGCTTCCTCGTGCTTTACGGTATCGCCGCTCCCGATTCGCAGCGCATCGCCTTCT
ATCGCCTTCTTGACGAGTTCTTCTGATTCGAAATGACCGACCAAGCGACGCCCAACCGGTATCAGCTCAC
TCAAAGGCGGTAATACGGTTATCCACAGAATCAGGGGATAACGCAGGAAAGAACATGTGAGCAAAAGGCC
AGCAAAAGGCCAGGAACCGTAAAAAGGCCGCGTTGCTGGCGTTTTTCCATAGGCTCCGCCCCCCTGACGA
GCATCACAAAAATCGACGCTCAAGTCAGAGGTGGCGAAACCCGACAGGACTATAAAGATACCAGGCGTTT
CCCCCTGGAAGCTCCCTCGTGCGCTCTCCTGTTCCGACCCTGCCGCTTACCGGATACCTGTCCGCCTTTC
TCCCTTCGGGAAGCGTGGCGCTTTCTCATAGCTCACGCTGTAGGTATCTCAGTTCGGTGTAGGTCGTTCG
CTCCAAGCTGGGCTGTGTGCACGAACCCCCCGTTCAGCCCGACCGCTGCGCCTTATCCGGTAACTATCGT
CTTGAGTCCAACCCGGTAAGACACGACTTATCGCCACTGGCAGCAGCCACTGGTAACAGGATTAGCAGAG
CGAGGTATGTAGGCGGTGCTACAGAGTTCTTGAAGTGGTGGCCTAACTACGGCTACACTAGAAGGACAGT
ATTTGGTATCTGCGCTCTGCTGAAGCCAGTTACCTTCGGAAAAAGAGTTGGTAGCTCTTGATCCGGCAAA
CAAACCACCGCTGGTAGCGGTGGTTTTTTTGTTTGCAAGCAGCAGATTACGCGCAGAAAAAAAGGATTTC
AAGAAGATCCTTTGATCTTTTCTACGGGGTCTGACGCTCAGTGGAACGAAAACTCACGTTAAGGGATTTT
GGTCATGAGATTATCAAAAAGGATCTTCACCTAGATCCTTTTATAGTCCGGAATCGTCACACAAAAAACC
AACACACAGATGTAATGAAAATAAAGATATTTTATTGCGGCCATCGTGATGGCTAGAGTTTAGCCCTCCC
ACACATAACCAGAGGGCAGCAATTCACGAATCCCAACTGCCGTCGGCTGTCCATCACTGTCCTTCACTAT
GGCTTTGATCCCAGGATGCAGATCGAGAAGCACCTGTCGGCACCGTCCGCAGGGGCTCAAGATGCCCCTG
TTCTCATTTCCGATCGCGACGATACAAGTCAGGTTGCCAGCTGCCGCAGCAGCAGCAGTGCCCAGCACCA
CGAGTTCTGCACAAGGTCCCCCAGTAAAATGATATACATTGACACCAGTGAAGATGCGGCCGTCGCTAGA
GAGAGCTGCGCTGGCGACGCTGTAGTCTTCAGAGATGGGGATGCTGTTGATTGTAGCCGTTGCTCTTTCA
ATGAGGGTGGATTCTTCTTGAGACAAAGGCTTGGCCATGGTGGCGCTAGTGTCAGAAGAATCGAGCTTTT
TGCAAAAGCCTAGGCCTCCAAAAAAGCCTCCTCACTACTTCTGGAATAGCTCAGAGGCCGAGGCGGCCTC
GGCCTCTGCATAAATAAAAAAAATTAGTCAGCCATGGGGCGGAGAATGGGCGGAACTGGGCGGAGTTAGG
GGCGGGATGGGCGGAGTTAGGGGCGGGACTATGGTTGCTGACTAATTGAGATGCATGCTTTGCATACTTC
TGCCTGCTGGGGAGCCTGGGGACTTTCCACACCTGGTTGCTGACTAATTGAGATGCATGCTTTGCATACT
TCTGCCTGCTGGGGAGCCTGGGGACTTTCCACACCCTAACTGACACACATTCCACAGCTGGTTCTTTCCG
CCTCAGAAGGTACCTAACCAAGTTCCTCTTTCAGAGGTTATTTCAGGCCATGGTGCTGCGC
