>Addgene plasmid #211124 | pBiT3.1-N_GEMIN5:1-739 | depositor partial sequence | sequence record 411726 | Insert sequence
ATGGGGCAGGAGCCGCGGACGCTGCCGCCCTCCCCCAACTGGTACTGCGCCCGCTGCAGCGATGCCGTGC
CCGGGGGCCTCTTTGGCTTCGCCGCGCGGACCTCCGTCTTCCTTGTCCGCGTGGGCCCGGGCGCAGGCGA
GAGTCCAGGGACACCCCCGTTTCGAGTCATAGGAGAGTTGGTGGGACACACCGAAAGGGTCTCTGGCTTC
ACATTTTCTCATCACCCTGGTCAGTACAACCTCTGTGCCACCAGCTCCGACGATGGGACTGTGAAAATAT
GGGATGTAGAGACAAAAACAGTTGTGACAGAACATGCACTCCATCAGCATACGATATCAACATTACATTG
GTCTCCTCGAGTAAAGGACTTAATAGTATCTGGGGATGAAAAAGGAGTAGTTTTCTGTTACTGGTTTAAC
AGAAATGACAGCCAGCACCTCTTTATAGAACCCAGGACAATTTTCTGTCTTACTTGTTCACCTCATCATG
AAGATTTAGTAGCCATTGGCTACAAGGATGGCATAGTGGTGATAATTGACATCAGTAAGAAAGGAGAAGT
TATTCATAGGCTTCGAGGCCATGATGATGAAATCCACTCCATAGCCTGGTGTCCCCTGCCTGGTGAAGAT
TGTTTATCTATAAACCAAGAGGAAACTTCAGAAGAAGCTGAAATTACCAACGGGAATGCTGTAGCACAAG
CTCCAGTAACAAAAGGTTGCTACTTAGCCACTGGAAGCAAAGATCAAACCATTCGAATCTGGAGCTGTTC
TAGAGGCCGAGGGGTGATGATTTTGAAATTGCCCTTTCTGAAGAGAAGAGGAGGGGGTATAGACCCAACT
GTTAAAGAGCGCCTTTGGTTGACACTCCATTGGCCCAGCAATCAACCAACACAGCTGGTATCTAGCTGTT
TTGGAGGTGAACTGTTGCAATGGGATCTCACTCAATCTTGGAGACGGAAATACACCCTCTTCAGTGCCTC
ATCAGAAGGGCAAAATCATTCAAGAATTGTGTTTAATTTATGTCCTTTACAAACAGAGGATGACAAACAG
CTGTTACTTTCTACATCAATGGATAGAGATGTAAAATGTTGGGACATAGCCACCTTGGAGTGCAGCTGGA
CCCTTCCTTCCCTTGGTGGGTTTGCATACAGCCTGGCTTTCTCTTCTGTGGACATAGGCTCTTTGGCCAT
AGGTGTTGGGGATGGCATGATCCGTGTATGGAATACACTCTCCATAAAGAACAACTATGATGTGAAAAAT
TTTTGGCAAGGCGTGAAGTCCAAGGTTACAGCGCTGTGCTGGCACCCAACCAAGGAAGGTTGCTTAGCTT
TTGGAACTGATGATGGAAAAGTGGGATTGTATGACACCTACTCCAACAAGCCTCCACAGATTTCTAGCAC
ATATCATAAGAAGACTGTATATACGTTAGCCTGGGGGCCACCAGTACCCCCCATGTCACTTGGAGGAGAA
GGAGACAGACCTTCCCTTGCTTTATACAGCTGTGGAGGAGAAGGGATTGTCTTACAGCATAATCCCTGGA
AGCTTAGTGGAGAAGCCTTTGACATCAACAAACTCATCAGGGACACCAATTCAATCAAATACAAATTGCC
TGTACACACAGAGATAAGTTGGAAAGCAGATGGCAAAATCATGGCTCTTGGCAATGAAGATGGATCAATA
GAAATATTTCAGATTCCCAACCTGAAACTGATCTGTACTATCCAACAGCATCACAAGCTTGTGAATACCA
TTAGCTGGCATCATGAGCATGGCAGCCAGCCAGAATTGAGCTATCTGATGGCCTCTGGCTCCAACAATGC
AGTCATTTACGTGCACAACCTGAAGACTGTCATAGAGAGCAGCCCTGAGTCTCCAGTGACCATTACAGAG
CCCTACCGGACCCTCTCAGGGCATACGGCCAAGATTACCAGTGTGGCGTGGAGCCCACATCATGATGGAA
GGCTGGTATCTGCTTCCTATGATGGTACAGCCCAGGTGTGGGATGCTCTCCGGGAAGAGCCCCTGTGCAA
TTTCCGAGGACATCAAGGTCGACTGCTTTGTGTGGCATGGTCTCCTTTGGATCCAGACTGCATCTATTCA
GGGGCAGATGACTTTTGTGTGCACAAGTGGCTCACTTCCATGCAAGATCATTCCCGGCCTCCTCAAGGCA
AAAAAAGTATTGAATTGGAGAAAAAACGGCTCTCTCAACCTAAGGCA
